>Addgene plasmid #112919 | pKLV2-EF1adCas9VP64T2ABsd-W | depositor full sequence | sequence record 212967 | pKLV2-EF1adCas9VP64T2ABsd-W sequence 12854 bps
CTAAATTGTAAGCGTTAATATTTTGTTAAAATTCGCGTTAAATTTTTGTTAAATCAGCTCATTTTTTAAC
CAATAGGCCGAAATCGGCAAAATCCCTTATAAATCAAAAGAATAGACCGAGATAGGGT
[37 nt withheld, positions 129-165]
AAAGAACGTGGACTCCAACGTCAAAGG
[49 nt withheld, positions 193-241]
T
[91 nt withheld, positions 243-333]
G
[124 nt withheld, positions 335-458]
CCCATTCGCCATTCAGGCTGCGCAACTGTTGGGAAGGGCGATCGGTGCGGGCCTCTTCGCTATTACGCCA
GCTGGCGAAAGGGGGATGTGCTGCAAGGCGATTAAGTTGGGTAACGCCAGGGTTTTCCCAGTCACGACGT
TGTAAAACGACGGCCAGTGAGCGCGCGTAATACGACTCACTATAGGGCGAATTGACTAGTACATAACTTA
CGGTAAATGGCCCGCCTGGCTGACCGCCCAACGACCCCCGCCCATTGACGTCAATAATGACGTATGTTCC
CATAGTAACGCCAATAGGGACTTTCCATTGACGTCAATGGGTGGAGTATTTACGGTAAACTGCCCACTTG
GCAGTACATCAAGTGTATCATATGCCAAGTACGCCCCCTATTGACGTCAATGACGGTAAATGGCCCGCCT
GGCATTATGCCCAGTACATGACCTTATGGGACTTTCCTACTTGGCAGTACATCTACGTATTAGTCATCGC
TATTACCATGGTGATGCGGTTTTGGCAGTACATCAATGGGCGTGGATAGCGGTTTGACTCACGGGGATTT
CCAAGTCTCCACCCCATTGACGTCAATGGGAGTTTGTTTTGGCACCAAAATCAACGGGACTTTCCAAAAT
GTCGTAACAACTCCGCCCCATTGACGCAAATGGGCGGTAGGCGTGTACGGTGGGAGGTCTATATAAGCAG
CGCGTTTTGCCTGTACTGGGTCTCTCTGGTTAGACCAGATCTGAGCCTGGGAGCTCTCTGGCTAACTAGG
GAACCCACTGCTTAAGCCTCAATAAAGCTTGCCTTGAGTGCTTCAAGTAGTGTGTGCCCGTCTGTTGTGT
GACTCTGGTAACTAGAGATCCCTCAGACCCTTTTAGTCAGTGTGGAAAATCTCTAGCAGTGGCGCCCGAA
CAGGGACTTGAAAGCGAAAGGGAAACCAGAGGAGCTCTCTCGACGCAGGACTCGGCTTGCTGAAGCGCGC
ACGGCAAGAGGCGAGGGGCGGCGACTGGTGAGTACGCCAAAAATTTTGACTAGCGGAGGCTAGAAGGAGA
GAGATGGGTGCGAGAGCGTCAGTATTAAGCGGGGGAGAATTAGATCGCGATGGGAAAAAATTCGGTTAAG
GCCAGGGGGAAAGAAAAAATATAAATTAAAACATATAGTATGGGCAAGCAGGGAGCTAGAACGATTCGCA
GTTAATCCTGGCCTGTTAGAAACATCAGAAGGCTGTAGACAAATACTGGGACAGCTACAACCATCCCTTC
AGACAGGATCAGAAGAACTTAGATCATTATATAATACAGTAGCAACCCTCTATTGTGTGCATCAAAGGAT
AGAGATAAAAGACACCAAGGAAGCTTTAGACAAGATAGAGGAAGAGCAAAACAAAAGTAAGACCACCGCA
CAGCAAGCGGCCGGCCGCGCTGATCTTCAGACCTGGAGGAGGAGATATGAGGGACAATTGGAGAAGTGAA
TTATATAAATATAAAGTAGTAAAAATTGAACCATTAGGAGTAGCACCCACCAAGGCAAAGAGAAGAGTGG
TGCAGAGAGAAAAAAGAGCAGTGGGAATAGGAGCTTTGTTCCTTGGGTTCTTGGGAGCAGCAGGAAGCAC
TATGGGCGCAGCGTCAATGACGCTGACGGTACAGGCCAGACAATTATTGTCTGGTATAGTGCAGCAGCAG
AACAATTTGCTGAGGGCTATTGAGGCGCAACAGCATCTGTTGCAACTCACAGTCTGGGGCATCAAGCAGC
TCCAGGCAAGAATCCTGGCTGTGGAAAGATACCTAAAGGATCAACAGCTCCTGGGGATTTGGGGTTGCTC
TGGAAAACTCATTTGCACCACTGCTGTGCCTTGGAATGCTAGTTGGAGTAATAAATCTCTGGAACAGATT
TGGAATCACACGACCTGGATGGAGTGGGACAGAGAAATTAACAATTACACAAGCTTAATACACTCCTTAA
TTGAAGAATCGCAAAACCAGCAAGAAAAGAATGAACAAGAATTATTGGAATTAGATAAATGGGCAAGTTT
GTGGAATTGGTTTAACATAACAAATTGGCTGTGGTATATAAAATTATTCATAATGATAGTAGGAGGCTTG
GTAGGTTTAAGAATAGTTTTTGCTGTACTTTCTATAGTGAATAGAGTTAGGCAGGGATATTCACCATTAT
CGTTTCAGACCCACCTCCCAACCCCGAGGGGACCCGACAGGCCCGAAGGAATAGAAGAAGAAGGTGGAGA
GAGAGACAGAGACAGATCCATTCGATTAGTGAACGGATCGGCACTGCGTGCGCCAATTCTGCAGACAAAT
GGCAGTATTCATCCACAATTTTAAAAGAAAAGGGGGGATTGGGGGGTACAGTGCAGGGGAAAGAATAGTA
GACATAATAGCAACAGACATACAAACTAAAGAATTACAAAAACAAATTACAAAAATTCAAAATTTTCGGG
TTTATTACAGGGACAGCAGAGATCCAGTTTGGTTAGTACCGGGCCCTACGCGTGAGGGGCGCGGAAGCCG
GGGCGGAGGAGGAGCCAACCCCGGGCTGGGCTGAGACCCGCAGAGGAAGACGCTCTAGGGATTTGTCCCG
GACTAGCGAGATGGCAAGGCTGAGGACGGGAGGCTGATTGAGAGGCGAAGGTACACCCTAATCTCAATAC
AACCTTTGGAGCTAAGCCAGCAATGGTAGAGGGAAGATTCTGCACGTCCCTTCCAGGCGGCCTCCCCGTC
ACCACCCCCCCCAACCCGCCCCGACCGGAGCTGAGAGTAATTCATACAAAAGGACTCGCCCCTGCCTTGG
GGAATCCCAGGGACCGTCGTTAAACTCCCACTAACGTAGAACCCAGAGATCGCTGCGTTCCCGCCCCCTC
ACCCGCCCGCTCTCGTCATCACTGAGGTGGAGAAGAGCATGCGTGAGGCTCCGGTGCCCGTCAGTGGGCA
GAGCGCACATCGCCCACAGTCCCCGAGAAGTTGGGGGGAGGGGTCGGCAATTGAACCGGTGCCTAGAGAA
GGTGGCGCGGGGTAAACTGGGAAAGTGATGTCGTGTACTGGCTCCGCCTTTTTCCCGAGGGTGGGGGAGA
ACCGTATATAAGTGCAGTAGTCGCCGTGAACGTTCTTTTTCGCAACGGGTTTGCCGCCAGAACACAGGTA
AGTGCCGTGTGTGGTTCCCGCGGGCCTGGCCTCTTTACGGGTTATGGCCCTTGCGTGCCTTGAATTACTT
CCACGCCCCTGGCTGCAGTACGTGATTCTTGATCCCGAGCTTCGGGTTGGAAGTGGGTGGGAGAGTTCGA
GGCCTTGCGCTTAAGGAGCCCCTTCGCCTCGTGCTTGAGTTGAGGCCTGGCTTGGGCGCTGGGGCCGCCG
CGTGCGAATCTGGTGGCACCTTCGCGCCTGTCTCGCTGCTTTCGATAAGTCTCTAGCCATTTAAAATTTT
TGATGACCTGCTGCGACGCTTTTTTTCTGGCAAGATAGTCTTGTAAATGCGGGCCAAGATCGATCTGCAC
ACTGGTATTTCGGTTTTTGGGGCCGCGGGCGGCGACGGGGCCCGTGCGTCCCAGCGCACATGTTCGGCGA
GGCGGGGCCTGCGAGCGCGGCCACCGAGAATCGGACGGGGGTAGTCTCAAGCTGGCCGGCCTGCTCTGGT
GCCTGGCCTCGCGCCGCCGTGTATCGCCCCGCCCTGGGCGGCAAGGCTGGCCCGGTCGGCACCAGTTGCG
TGAGCGGAAAGATGGCCGCTTCCCGGCCCTGCTGCAGGGAGCTCAAAATGGAGGACGCGGCGCTCGGGAG
AGCGGGCGGGTGAGTCACCCACACAAAGGAAAAGGGCCTTTCCGTCCTCAGCCGTCGCTTCATGTGACTC
CACGGAGTACCGGGCGCCGTCCAGGCACCTCGATTAGTTCTCGAGCTTTTGGAGTACGTCGTCTTTAGGT
TGGGGGGAGGGGTTTTATGCGATGGAGTTTCCCCACACTGAGTGGGTGGAGACTGAAGTTAGGCCAGCTT
GGCACTTGATGTAATTCTCCTTGGAATTTGCCCTTTTTGAGTTTGGATCTTGGTTCATTCTCAAGCCTCA
GACAGTGGTTCAAAGTTTTTTTCTTCCATTTCAGGTGTCGTGGGAAGCTTGGCGCGCCCGTACGGCCACC
ATGAAAAGGCCGGCGGCCACGAAAAAGGCCGGCCAGGCAAAAAAGAAAAAGGACAAGAAGTACAGCATCG
GCCTGGCCATCGGCACCAACTCTGTGGGCTGGGCCGTGATCACCGACGAGTACAAGGTGCCCAGCAAGAA
ATTCAAGGTGCTGGGCAACACCGACCGGCACAGCATCAAGAAGAACCTGATCGGAGCCCTGCTGTTCGAC
AGCGGCGAAACAGCCGAGGCCACCCGGCTGAAGAGAACCGCCAGAAGAAGATACACCAGACGGAAGAACC
GGATCTGCTATCTGCAAGAGATCTTCAGCAACGAGATGGCCAAGGTGGACGACAGCTTCTTCCACAGACT
GGAAGAGTCCTTCCTGGTGGAAGAGGATAAGAAGCACGAGCGGCACCCCATCTTCGGCAACATCGTGGAC
GAGGTGGCCTACCACGAGAAGTACCCCACCATCTACCACCTGAGAAAGAAACTGGTGGACAGCACCGACA
AGGCCGACCTGCGGCTGATCTATCTGGCCCTGGCCCACATGATCAAGTTCCGGGGCCACTTCCTGATCGA
GGGCGACCTGAACCCCGACAACAGCGACGTGGACAAGCTGTTCATCCAGCTGGTGCAGACCTACAACCAG
CTGTTCGAGGAAAACCCCATCAACGCCAGCGGCGTGGACGCCAAGGCCATCCTGTCTGCCAGACTGAGCA
AGAGCAGACGGCTGGAAAATCTGATCGCCCAGCTGCCCGGCGAGAAGAAGAATGGCCTGTTCGGCAACCT
GATTGCCCTGAGCCTGGGCCTGACCCCCAACTTCAAGAGCAACTTCGACCTGGCCGAGGATGCCAAACTG
CAGCTGAGCAAGGACACCTACGACGACGACCTGGACAACCTGCTGGCCCAGATCGGCGACCAGTACGCCG
ACCTGTTTCTGGCCGCCAAGAACCTGTCCGACGCCATCCTGCTGAGCGACATCCTGAGAGTGAACACCGA
GATCACCAAGGCCCCCCTGAGCGCCTCTATGATCAAGAGATACGACGAGCACCACCAGGACCTGACCCTG
CTGAAAGCTCTCGTGCGGCAGCAGCTGCCTGAGAAGTACAAAGAGATTTTCTTCGACCAGAGCAAGAACG
GCTACGCCGGCTACATTGACGGCGGAGCCAGCCAGGAAGAGTTCTACAAGTTCATCAAGCCCATCCTGGA
AAAGATGGACGGCACCGAGGAACTGCTCGTGAAGCTGAACAGAGAGGACCTGCTGCGGAAGCAGCGGACC
TTCGACAACGGCAGCATCCCCCACCAGATCCACCTGGGAGAGCTGCACGCCATTCTGCGGCGGCAGGAAG
ATTTTTACCCATTCCTGAAGGACAACCGGGAAAAGATCGAGAAGATCCTGACCTTCCGCATCCCCTACTA
CGTGGGCCCTCTGGCCAGGGGAAACAGCAGATTCGCCTGGATGACCAGAAAGAGCGAGGAAACCATCACC
CCCTGGAACTTCGAGGAAGTGGTGGACAAGGGCGCTTCCGCCCAGAGCTTCATCGAGCGGATGACCAACT
TCGATAAGAACCTGCCCAACGAGAAGGTGCTGCCCAAGCACAGCCTGCTGTACGAGTACTTCACCGTGTA
TAACGAGCTGACCAAAGTGAAATACGTGACCGAGGGAATGAGAAAGCCCGCCTTCCTGAGCGGCGAGCAG
AAAAAGGCCATCGTGGACCTGCTGTTCAAGACCAACCGGAAAGTGACCGTGAAGCAGCTGAAAGAGGACT
ACTTCAAGAAAATCGAGTGCTTCGACTCCGTGGAAATCTCCGGCGTGGAAGATCGGTTCAACGCCTCCCT
GGGCACATACCACGATCTGCTGAAAATTATCAAGGACAAGGACTTCCTGGACAATGAGGAAAACGAGGAC
ATTCTGGAAGATATCGTGCTGACCCTGACACTGTTTGAGGACAGAGAGATGATCGAGGAACGGCTGAAAA
CCTATGCCCACCTGTTCGACGACAAAGTGATGAAGCAGCTGAAGCGGCGGAGATACACCGGCTGGGGCAG
GCTGAGCCGGAAGCTGATCAACGGCATCCGGGACAAGCAGTCCGGCAAGACAATCCTGGATTTCCTGAAG
TCCGACGGCTTCGCCAACAGAAACTTCATGCAGCTGATCCACGACGACAGCCTGACCTTTAAAGAGGACA
TCCAGAAAGCCCAGGTGTCCGGCCAGGGCGATAGCCTGCACGAGCACATTGCCAATCTGGCCGGCAGCCC
CGCCATTAAGAAGGGCATCCTGCAGACAGTGAAGGTGGTGGACGAGCTCGTGAAAGTGATGGGCCGGCAC
AAGCCCGAGAACATCGTGATCGAAATGGCCAGAGAGAACCAGACCACCCAGAAGGGACAGAAGAACAGCC
GCGAGAGAATGAAGCGGATCGAAGAGGGCATCAAAGAGCTGGGCAGCCAGATCCTGAAAGAACACCCCGT
GGAAAACACCCAGCTGCAGAACGAGAAGCTGTACCTGTACTACCTGCAGAATGGGCGGGATATGTACGTG
GACCAGGAACTGGACATCAACCGGCTGTCCGACTACGATGTGGACCACATCGTGCCTCAGAGCTTTCTGA
AGGACGACTCCATCGACAACAAGGTGCTGACCAGAAGCGACAAGGCCCGGGGCAAGAGCGACAACGTGCC
CTCCGAAGAGGTCGTGAAGAAGATGAAGAACTACTGGCGGCAGCTGCTGAACGCCAAGCTGATTACCCAG
AGAAAGTTCGACAATCTGACCAAGGCCGAGAGAGGCGGCCTGAGCGAACTGGATAAGGCCGGCTTCATCA
AGAGACAGCTGGTGGAAACCCGGCAGATCACAAAGCACGTGGCACAGATCCTGGACTCCCGGATGAACAC
TAAGTACGACGAGAATGACAAGCTGATCCGGGAAGTGAAAGTGATCACCCTGAAGTCCAAGCTGGTGTCC
GATTTCCGGAAGGATTTCCAGTTTTACAAAGTGCGCGAGATCAACAACTACCACCACGCCCACGACGCCT
ACCTGAACGCCGTCGTGGGAACCGCCCTGATCAAAAAGTACCCTAAGCTGGAAAGCGAGTTCGTGTACGG
CGACTACAAGGTGTACGACGTGCGGAAGATGATCGCCAAGAGCGAGCAGGAAATCGGCAAGGCTACCGCC
AAGTACTTCTTCTACAGCAACATCATGAACTTTTTCAAGACCGAGATTACCCTGGCCAACGGCGAGATCC
GGAAGCGGCCTCTGATCGAGACAAACGGCGAAACCGGGGAGATCGTGTGGGATAAGGGCCGGGATTTTGC
CACCGTGCGGAAAGTGCTGAGCATGCCCCAAGTGAATATCGTGAAAAAGACCGAGGTGCAGACAGGCGGC
TTCAGCAAAGAGTCTATCCTGCCCAAGAGGAACAGCGATAAGCTGATCGCCAGAAAGAAGGACTGGGACC
CTAAGAAGTACGGCGGCTTCGACAGCCCCACCGTGGCCTATTCTGTGCTGGTGGTGGCCAAAGTGGAAAA
GGGCAAGTCCAAGAAACTGAAGAGTGTGAAAGAGCTGCTGGGGATCACCATCATGGAAAGAAGCAGCTTC
GAGAAGAATCCCATCGACTTTCTGGAAGCCAAGGGCTACAAAGAAGTGAAAAAGGACCTGATCATCAAGC
TGCCTAAGTACTCCCTGTTCGAGCTGGAAAACGGCCGGAAGAGAATGCTGGCCTCTGCCGGCGAACTGCA
GAAGGGAAACGAACTGGCCCTGCCCTCCAAATATGTGAACTTCCTGTACCTGGCCAGCCACTATGAGAAG
CTGAAGGGCTCCCCCGAGGATAATGAGCAGAAACAGCTGTTTGTGGAACAGCACAAGCACTACCTGGACG
AGATCATCGAGCAGATCAGCGAGTTCTCCAAGAGAGTGATCCTGGCCGACGCTAATCTGGACAAAGTGCT
GTCCGCCTACAACAAGCACCGGGATAAGCCCATCAGAGAGCAGGCCGAGAATATCATCCACCTGTTTACC
CTGACCAATCTGGGAGCCCCTGCCGCCTTCAAGTACTTTGACACCACCATCGACCGGAAGAGGTACACCA
GCACCAAAGAGGTGCTGGACGCCACCCTGATCCACCAGAGCATCACCGGCCTGTACGAGACACGGATCGA
CCTGTCTCAGCTGGGAGGCGACAGCGCTGGAGGAGGTGGAAGCGGAGGAGGAGGAAGCGGAGGAGGAGGT
AGCGGACCTAAGAAAAAGAGGAAGGTGGCGGCCGCTGGATCCGGACGGGCTGACGCATTGGACGATTTTG
ATCTGGATATGCTGGGAAGTGACGCCCTCGATGATTTTGACCTTGACATGCTTGGTTCGGATGCCCTTGA
TGACTTTGACCTCGACATGCTCGGCAGTGACGCCCTTGATGATTTCGACCTGGACATGCTGATTAACTGT
ACAGGCAGTGGAGAGGGCAGAGGAAGTCTGCTAACATGCGGTGACGTCGAGGAGAATCCTGGCCCAATGG
CCAAGCCTTTGTCTCAAGAAGAATCCACCCTCATTGAAAGAGCAACGGCTACAATCAACAGCATCCCCAT
CTCTGAAGACTACAGCGTCGCCAGCGCAGCTCTCTCTAGCGACGGCCGCATCTTCACTGGTGTCAATGTA
TATCATTTTACTGGGGGACCTTGTGCAGAACTCGTGGTGCTGGGCACTGCTGCTGCTGCGGCAGCTGGCA
ACCTGACTTGTATCGTCGCGATCGGAAATGAGAACAGGGGCATCTTGAGCCCCTGCGGACGGTGCCGACA
GGTGCTTCTCGATCTGCATCCTGGGATCAAAGCCATAGTGAAGGACAGTGATGGACAGCCGACGGCAGTT
GGGATTCGTGAATTGCTGCCCTCTGGTTATGTGTGGGAGGGCTAAGAATTCGCGGCCGCTCAACCTCTGG
ATTACAAAATTTGTGAAAGATTGACTGGTATTCTTAACTATGTTGCTCCTTTTACGCTATGTGGATACGC
TGCTTTAATGCCTTTGTATCATGCTATTGCTTCCCGTATGGCTTTCATTTTCTCCTCCTTGTATAAATCC
TGGTTGCTGTCTCTTTATGAGGAGTTGTGGCCCGTTGTCAGGCAACGTGGCGTGGTGTGCACTGTGTTTG
CTGACGCAACCCCCACTGGTTGGGGCATTGCCACCACCTGTCAGCTCCTTTCCGGGACTTTCGCTTTCCC
CCTCCCTATTGCCACGGCGGAACTCATCGCCGCCTGCCTTGCCCGCTGCTGGACAGGGGCTCGGCTGTTG
GGCACTGACAATTCCGTGGTGTTGTCGGGGAAATCATCGTCCTTTCCTTGGCTGCTCGCCTGTGTTGCCA
CCTGGATTCTGCGCGGGACGTCCTTCTGCTACGTCCCTTCGGCCCTCAATCCAGCGGACCTTCCTTCCCG
CGGCCTGCTGCCGGCTCTGCGGCCTCTTCCGCGTCTTCGCCTTCGCCCTCAGACGAGTCGGATCTCCCTT
TGGGCCGCCTCCCCGCAGGTACCTTTAAGACCAATGACTTACAAGGCAGCTGTAGATCTTAGCCACTTTT
TAAAAGAAAAGGGGGGACTGGAAGGGCTAATTCACTCCCAAAGAAGTCAAGATCTGCTTTTTGCCTGTAC
TGGGTCTCTCTGGTTAGACCAGAGTCTCTCTGGTTAGACCAGATCTGAGCCTGGGAGCTCTCTGGCTAAC
TAGGGAACCCACTGCTTAAGCCTCAATAAAGCTTGCCTTGAGTGCTTCAAGTAGTGTGTGCCCGTCTGTT
GTGTGACTCTGGTAACTAGAGATCCCTCAGACCCTTTTAGTCAGTGTGGAAAATCTCTAGCAGTTTAAAC
CCGCTGATCAGCCTCGACTGTGCCTTCTAGTTGCCAGCCATCTGTTGTTTGCCCCTCCCCCGTGCCTTCC
TTGACCCTGGAAGGTGCCACTCCCACTGTCCTTTCCTAATAAAATGAGGAAATTGCATCGCATTGTCTGA
GTAGGTGTCATTCTATTCTGGGGGGTGGGGTGGGGCAGGACAGCAAGGGGGAGGATTGGGAAGTCAATAG
CAGGCATGCTGGGGATGCGGTGGGCTCTATGGGCGGCCGTTAATTAAGCTTTTGTTCCCTTTAGTGAGGG
TTAATTGCGCGCTTGGCGTAATCATGGTCATAGCTGTTTCCTGTGTGAAATTGTTATCCGCTCACAATTC
CACACAACATACGAGCCGGAAGCATAAAGTGTAAAGCCTGGGGTGCCTAATGAGTGAGCTAACTCACATT
AATTGCGTTGCGCTCACTGCCCGCTTTCCAGTCGGGAAACCTGTCGTGCCAGCTGCATTAATGAATCGGC
CAACGCGCGGGGAGAGGCGGTTTGCGTATTGGGCGCTCTTCCGCTTCCTCGCTCACTGACTCGCTGCGCT
CGGTCGTTCGGCTGCGGCGAGCGGTATCAGCTCACTCAAAGGCGGTAATACGGTTATCCACAGAATCAGG
GGATAACGCAGGAAAGAACATGTGAGCAAAAGGCCAGCAAAAGGCCAGGAACCGTAAAAAGGCCGCGTTG
CTGGCGTTTTTCCATAGGCTCCGCCCCCCTGACGAGCATCACAAAAATCGACGCTCAAGTCAGAGGTGGC
GAAACCCGACAGGACTATAAAGATACCAGGCGTTTCCCCCTGGAAGCTCCCTCGTGCGCTCTCCTGTTCC
GACCCTGCCGCTTACCGGATACCTGTCCGCCTTTCTCCCTTCGGGAAGCGTGGCGCTTTCTCATAGCTCA
CGCTGTAGGTATCTCAGTTCGGTGTAGGTCGTTCGCTCCAAGCTGGGCTGTGTGCACGAACCCCCCGTTC
AGCCCGACCGCTGCGCCTTATCCGGTAACTATCGTCTTGAGTCCAACCCGGTAAGACACGACTTATCGCC
ACTGGCAGCAGCCACTGGTAACAGGATTAGCAGAGCGAGGTATGTAGGCGGTGCTACAGAGTTCTTGAAG
TGGTGGCCTAACTACGGCTACACTAGAAGGACAGTATTTGGTATCTGCGCTCTGCTGAAGCCAGTTACCT
TCGGAAAAAGAGTTGGTAGCTCTTGATCCGGCAAACAAACCACCGCTGGTAGCGGTGGTTTTTTTGTTTG
CAAGCAGCAGATTACGCGCAGAAAAAAAGGATCTCAAGAAGATCCTTTGATCTTTTCTACGGGGTCTGAC
GCTCAGTGGAACGAAAACTCACGTTAAGGGATTTTGGTCATGAGATTATCAAAAAGGATCTTCACCTAGA
TCCTTTTAAATTAAAAATGAAGTTTTAAATCAATCTAAAGTATATATGAGTAAACTTGGTCTGACAGTTA
CCAATGCTTAATCAGTGAGGCACCTATCTCAGCGATCTGTCTATTTCGTTCATCCATAGTTGCCTGACTC
CCCGTCGTGTAGATAACTACGATACGGGAGGGCTTACCATCTGGCCCCAGTGCTGCAATGATACCGCGAG
ACCCACGCTCACCGGCTCCAGATTTATCAGCAATAAACCAGCCAGCCGGAAGGGCCGAGCGCAGAAGTGG
TCCTGCAACTTTATCCGCCTCCATCCAGTCTATTAATTGTTGCCGGGAAGCTAGAGTAAGTAGTTCGCCA
GTTAATAGTTTGCGCAACGTTGTTGCCATTGCTACAGGCATCGTGGTGTCACGCTCGTCGTTTGGTATGG
CTTCATTCAGCTCCGGTTCCCAACGATCAAGGCGAGTTACATGATCCCCCATGTTGTGCAAAAAAGCGGT
TAGCTCCTTCGGTCCTCCGATCGTTGTCAGAAGTAAGTTGGCCGCAGTGTTATCACTCATGGTTATGGCA
GCACTGCATAATTCTCTTACTGTCATGCCATCCGTAAGATGCTTTTCTGTGACTGGTGAGTACTCAACCA
AGTCATTCTGAGAATAGTGTATGCGGCGACCGAGTTGCTCTTGCCCGGCGTCAATACGGGATAATACCGC
GCCACATAGCAGAACTTTAAAAGTGCTCATCATTGGAAAACGTTCTTCGGGGCGAAAACTCTCAAGGATC
TTACCGCTGTTGAGATCCAGTTCGATGTAACCCACTCGTGCACCCAACTGATCTTCAGCATCTTTTACTT
TCACCAGCGTTTCTGGGTGAGCAAAAACAGGAAGGCAAAATGCCGCAAAAAAGGGAATAAGGGCGACACG
GAAATGTTGAATACTCATACTCTTCCTTTTTCAATATTATTGAAGCATTTATCAGGGTTATTGTCTCATG
AGCGGATACATATTTGAATGTATTTAGAAAAATAAACAAATAGGGGTTCCGCGCACATTTCCCCGAAAAG
TGCCAC
Features (pLannotate 1.2.2; 29 found; start..end, strand, type, name):
     30..458     -  rep_origin     f1 ori (sequence partly withheld): f1 bacteriophage origin of replication; arrow indicates direction of (+) strand synthesis
    463..618     -  CDS            lacZα (fragment): LacZα fragment of β-galactosidase; lacZ fragment
    626..644     +  promoter       T7 promoter: promoter for bacteriophage T7 RNA polymerase
    658..958     +  enhancer       CMV enhancer: human cytomegalovirus immediate early enhancer
    959..1158    +  promoter       CMV promoter: human cytomegalovirus (CMV) immediate early promoter
   1176..1356    +  LTR            5' LTR (truncated): truncated 5' long terminal repeat (LTR) from HIV-1
   1403..1528    +  misc_feature   HIV-1 Ψ: packaging signal of human immunodeficiency virus type 1
   1512..1850    +  CDS            HIV-1 gag (fragment): gag protein from human immunodeficiency virus 1; gag
   2027..2260    +  misc_feature   RRE: The Rev response element (RRE) of HIV-1 allows for Rev-dependent mRNA export from the nucleus to the cytoplasm.
   2637..2737    +  CDS            Rev (fragment): human immunodeficiency virus 1 (HIV-1) Rev protein; rev; enhances nuclear export of unspliced and incompletely spliced viral mRNAs
   2787..2904    +  misc_feature   cPPT/CTS: central polypurine tract and central termination sequence of HIV-1
   3394..3605    +  promoter       EF-1α core promoter: core promoter for human elongation factor EF-1α
   3606..3719    +  intron         EF-1α intron A (fragment): intron upstream of the start codon of human EF-1α
   4349..4552    +  intron         EF-1α intron A: truncated intron upstream of the start codon of human EF-1α
   4592..4639    +  CDS            nucleoplasmin NLS: bipartite nuclear localization signal from nucleoplasmin
   4639..8740    +  CDS            dCas9 (fragment): catalytically dead mutant of the Cas9 endonuclease from the Streptococcus pyogenes Type II CRISPR/Cas system RNA-guided DNA-binding protein that lacks endonuclease activity due to the D10A mutation in the RuvC catalytic domain and the N863A mutation in the HNH catalytic domain
   9065..9463    +  CDS            BSD: blasticidin S deaminase; Aspergillus terreus BSD; confers resistance to blasticidin
   9478..10064   +  misc_feature   WPRE: woodchuck hepatitis virus posttranscriptional regulatory element
  10058..10204   +  CDS            nef (fragment): NEF_HV1LA - Experimental evidence at protein level: Swiss-Prot protein existence level 1. Extracellular Nef protein targets CD4(+) T-lymphocytes for apoptosis by interacting with CXCR4 surface receptors. From Human immunodeficiency virus type 1 group M subtype B (isolate Lai) (HIV-1).
  10212..10390   +  LTR            5' LTR (truncated): truncated 5' long terminal repeat (LTR) from HIV-1
  10416..10527   +  polyA_signal   bGH poly(A) signal: bovine growth hormone polyadenylation signal
  10666..10684   -  promoter       T3 promoter: promoter for bacteriophage T3 RNA polymerase
  10727..10749   -  protein_bind   lac operator (fragment): The lac repressor binds to the lac operator to inhibit transcription in E. coli. This inhibition can be relieved by adding lactose or isopropyl-β-D-thiogalactopyranoside (IPTG). lac repressor encoded by lacI
  10753..10783   -  promoter       lac promoter: promoter for the E. coli lac operon
  10798..10819   -  protein_bind   CAP binding site: CAP binding activates transcription in the presence of cAMP. E. coli catabolite activator protein
  10832..10924   -  CDS            lacI (fragment): lac repressor; lacI; The lac repressor binds to the lac operator to inhibit transcription in E. coli. This inhibition can be relieved by adding lactose or isopropyl-β-D-thiogalactopyranoside (IPTG).
  11107..11695   -  rep_origin     ori: high-copy-number ColE1/pMB1/pBR322/pUC origin of replication
  11866..12726   -  CDS            AmpR: β-lactamase; bla; confers resistance to ampicillin, carbenicillin, and related antibiotics
  12727..12831   -  promoter       AmpR promoter: bla
