[The description below was written by a language model from this plasmid's Addgene catalogue record and pLannotate feature annotations shown in this document.]
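Description:
pKLV2-EF1adCas9VP64T2ABsd-W is a 12.9 kb lentiviral transfer plasmid for CRISPR activation, built on the pKLV2-EF1a-W backbone. In bacteria it is maintained through a high-copy ColE1/pUC-type origin and selected with ampicillin via β-lactamase. An f1 origin and remnants of a lacZα/lac promoter cloning region flanked by T7 and T3 promoters also remain from the parental phagemid. The viral portion has the layout of a third-generation HIV-1 vector. A CMV enhancer/promoter replaces the U3 region to drive genomic RNA from a truncated 5′ LTR. This is followed by the Ψ packaging signal with a gag fragment, the Rev response element for Rev-dependent nuclear export, and the cPPT/CTS. A WPRE, a truncated 3′ LTR and a bGH polyadenylation signal close the unit.

The payload, cloned between BsiWI and EcoRI sites, is a 4.9 kb cassette expressed from the long human EF1α promoter, annotated as the core promoter plus intron A sequences. It encodes a nucleoplasmin NLS fused to catalytically dead S. pyogenes Cas9, annotated as carrying D10A and N863A. According to the catalogue entry, the VP64 transcriptional activation domain and a T2A peptide follow. These two elements are not individually annotated in the feature table, but they presumably occupy the unannotated gap between dCas9 and the blasticidin S deaminase gene. The T2A peptide allows dCas9-VP64 and the blasticidin resistance protein to be produced from one transcript, so blasticidin selection enriches for transduced mammalian cells expressing the activator. No guide RNA cassette is annotated, so guides would have to be supplied separately. The associated work used the construct in pooled CRISPR activation screening for extracellular receptor–ligand interactions.
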