Addgene plasmid #112919: pKLV2-EF1adCas9VP64T2ABsd-W
Purpose: Lentiviral vector expressing Lentiviral vector expressing Lentiviral vector expressing dCas9VP64 under the control of the long human EF1a promoter
Depositing lab: Kosuke Yusa. Depositing organization: Wellcome Sanger Institute. Publication: Pooled extracellular receptor-ligand interaction screening using CRISPR activation. Chong ZS, Ohnishi S, Yusa K, Wright GJ. Genome Biol. 2018 Nov 26;19(1):205. doi: 10.1186/s13059-018-1581-3. PubMed 30477585.
Backbone
  Vector backbone: pKLV2-EF1a-W
  Backbone size w/o insert (bp): 8000
  Total vector size (bp): 12854
  Vector type: Mammalian Expression, Lentiviral, CRISPR
  Selectable markers: Blasticidin
Growth in bacteria
  Bacterial resistance: Ampicillin, 100 μg/mL
  Growth temperature: 37°C
  Growth strain: NEB Stable
  Copy number: High Copy
Gene/Insert
  Gene/Insert name: dCas9VP64-T2A-Blast
  Species: Synthetic; S. pyogenes
  Insert size (bp): 4872
  Promoter: Human EF1a promoter
  Cloning method: Restriction Enzyme; 5′ cloning site BsiWI (not destroyed); 3′ cloning site EcoRI (not destroyed)
  Sequencing primers: 5′ ATGTAATTCTCCTTGGAATTTG
Terms and licenses: Academic/Nonprofit Terms; Industry Terms: Not Available to Industry
How to cite: pKLV2-EF1adCas9VP64T2ABsd-W was a gift from Kosuke Yusa (Addgene plasmid # 112919 ; http://n2t.net/addgene:112919 ; RRID:Addgene_112919)
